>Addgene plasmid #139217 | pPD476 CMV MCS (TUPV6) | addgene full sequence | sequence record 324938 | Addgene NGS Result
GACGGATCGGGAGATCGAAGACGGTGTGAAGATTCAATATGTGTCGTCTATCCTCAAGATCTGGGGAGGT
CGCTGAGTAGTGCGCGAGCAAAATTTAAGCTACAACAAGGCAAGGCTTGACCGACAATTGCATGAAGAAT
CTGCTTAGGGTTAGGCGTTTTGCGCTGCTTCGCGATGTACGGGCCAGATATACGCGTTGACATTGATTAT
TGACTAGTTATTAATAGTAATCAATTACGGGGTCATTAGTTCATAGCCCATATATGGAGTTCCGCGTTAC
ATAACTTACGGTAAATGGCCCGCCTGGCTGACCGCCCAACGACCCCCGCCCATTGACGTCAATAATGACG
TATGTTCCCATAGTAACGCCAATAGGGACTTTCCATTGACGTCAATGGGTGGAGTATTTACGGTAAACTG
CCCACTTGGCAGTACATCAAGTGTATCATATGCCAAGTACGCCCCCTATTGACGTCAATGACGGTAAATG
GCCCGCCTGGCATTATGCCCAGTACATGACCTTATGGGACTTTCCTACTTGGCAGTACATCTACGTATTA
GTCATCGCTATTACCATGGTGATGCGGTTTTGGCAGTACATCAATGGGCGTGGATAGCGGTTTGACTCAC
GGGGATTTCCAAGTCTCCACCCCATTGACGTCAATGGGAGTTTGTTTTGGCACCAAAATCAACGGGACTT
TCCAAAATGTCGTAACAACTCCGCCCCATTGACGCAAATGGGCGGTAGGCGTGTACGGTGGGAGGTCTAT
ATAAGCAGAGCTCTCTGGCTAACTAGAGAACCCACTGCTTACTGGCTTATCGAAATTAATACGACTCACT
ATAGGGAGTCCCAAGCTGGCTAGCGTTTAAACTTAAGCTTGGTACCGAGCTCGGATCCACTAGTCCAGTG
TGGTGGAATTCTGCAGATATCCAGCACAGTGGCGGCCGCTCGAGTCTAGAGGGCCCGTTTAAACCCGCTG
ATCAGCCTCGACTGTGCCTTCTAGTTGCCAGCCATCTGTTGTTTGCCCCTCCCCCGTGCCTTCCTTGACC
CTGGAAGGTGCCACTCCCACTGTCCTTTCCTAATAAAATGAGGAAATTGCATCGCATTGTCTGAGTAGGT
GTCATTCTATTCTGGGGGGTGGGGTGGGGCAGGACAGCAAGGGGGAGGATTGGGAAGTCAATAGCAGGCA
TGCTGGGGATGCGGTGGGCTCTATGGCTTCTGAGGCAGGTCGAAGAGACTTACACCCGTAGACGTCGGAG
CGCATCGCGATAAGCTCTAGAGGGACAGCCCCCCCCCAAAGCCCCCAGGGATGTAATTACGTCCCTCCCC
CGCTAGGGGGCAGCAGCGAGCCGCCCGGGGCTCCGCTCCGGTCCGGCGCTCCCCCCGCATCCCCGAGCCG
GCAGCGTGCGGGGACAGCCCGGGCACGGGGAAGGTGGCACGGGATCGCTTTCCTCTGAACGCTTCTCGCT
GCTCTTTGAGCCTGCAGACACCTGGGGGGATACGGGGAAAAAGCTTTAGGCTGAAAGAGAGATTTAGAAT
GACAGAATCATAGAACGGCCTGCGTACGGATGGGGCTCTAGCTCTAGAGCTTGATATCGAATTCCTGCAG
CCCCGCTAGAGGGACAGCCCCCCCCCAAAGCCCCCAGGGATGTAATTACGTCCCTCCCCCGCTAGGGGGC
AGCAGCGAGCCGCCCGGGGCTCCGCTCCGGTCCGGCGCTCCCCCCGCATCCCCGAGCCGGCAGCGTGCGG
GGACAGCCCGGGCACGGGGAAGGTGGCACGGGATCGCTTTCCTCTGAACGCTTCTCGCTGCTCTTTGAGC
CTGCAGACACCTGGGGGGATACGGGGAAAAAGCTTTAGGCTGAAAGAGAGATTTAGAATGACAGAATCAT
AGAACGGCCTGGGCGCGCCTGGTGGCGAACGATCAACAGACGGGAGAGGGAGCAAGTCTTCGCTGACAGC
GACCGGACTCTAGGGGGTATCCCC
[124 nt withheld, positions 1985-2108]
C
[91 nt withheld, positions 2110-2200]
A
[49 nt withheld, positions 2202-2250]
CCTTTGACGTTGGAGTCCACGTTCTTT
[37 nt withheld, positions 2278-2314]
ACCCTATCTCGGTCTATTCTTTTGATTTATAAGGGATTTTGCCGATTTCGGCCTATTGGTTAAAAAATGA
GCTGATTTAACAAAAATTTAACGCGAATTAATTCTGTGGAATGTGTGTCAGTTAGGCTCAATTAGTCAGC
AACCATAGTCCCGCCCCTAACTCCGCCCATCCCGCCCCTAACTCCGCCCAGTTCCGCCCATTCTCCGCCC
CATGGCTGACTAATTTTTTTTATTTATGCAGAGGCCGAGGCCGCCTCTGCCTCTGAGCTATTCCAGAAGT
AGTGAGGAGGCTTTTTTGGAGGCCTAGGCTTTTGCAAAAAGCTCCCGGGAGCTTGTATATCCATTTTCGG
AGGTTGGGCTTCGGAATCGTTTTCCGGGACGCCGGCTGGATGATCCTCCAGCGCGGGGATCTCATGCTGG
AGTTCTTCGCCCACCCCAACTTGTTTATTGCAGCTTATAATGGTTACAAATAAAGCAATAGCATCACAAA
TTTCACAAATAAAGCATTTTTTTCACTGCATTCTAGTTGTGGTTTGTCCAAACTCATCAATGTATCTTAT
CATGTCTGTATACCGTCGACCTCTAGCTAGAGCTTGGCGTAATCATGGTCATAGCTGTTTCCTGTGTGAA
ATTGTTATCCGCTCACAATTCCACACAACATACGAGCCGGAAGCATAAAGTGTAAAGCCTGGGGTGCCTA
ATGAGTGAGCTAACTCACATTAATTGCGTTGCGCTCACTGCCCGCTTTCCAGTCGGGAAACCTGTCGTGC
CAGCTGCATTAATGAATCGGCCAACGCGCGGGGAGAGGCGGTTTGCGTATTGGGCGCTCTTCCGCTTCCT
CGCTCACTGACTCGCTGCGCTCGGTCGTTCGGCTGCGGCGAGCGGTATCAGCTCACTCAAAGGCGGTAAT
ACGGTTATCCACAGAATCAGGGGATAACGCAGGAAAGAACATGTGAGCAAAAGGCCAGCAAAAGGCCAGG
AACCGTAAAAAGGCCGCGTTGCTGGCGTTTTTCCATAGGCTCCGCCCCCCTGACGAGCATCACAAAAATC
GACGCTCAAGTCAGAGGTGGCGAAACCCGACAGGACTATAAAGATACCAGGCGTTTCCCCCTGGAAGCTC
CCTCGTGCGCTCTCCTGTTCCGACCCTGCCGCTTACCGGATACCTGTCCGCCTTTCTCCCTTCGGGAAGC
GTGGCGCTTTCTCATAGCTCACGCTGTAGGTATCTCAGTTCGGTGTAGGTCGTTCGCTCCAAGCTGGGCT
GTGTGCACGAACCCCCCGTTCAGCCCGACCGCTGCGCCTTATCCGGTAACTATCGTCTTGAGTCCAACCC
GGTAAGACACGACTTATCGCCACTGGCAGCAGCCACTGGTAACAGGATTAGCAGAGCGAGGTATGTAGGC
GGTGCTACAGAGTTCTTGAAGTGGTGGCCTAACTACGGCTACACTAGAAGAACAGTATTTGGTATCTGCG
CTCTGCTGAAGCCAGTTACCTTCGGAAAAAGAGTTGGTAGCTCTTGATCCGGCAAACAAACCACCGCTGG
TAGCGGTGGTTTTTTTGTTTGCAAGCAGCAGATTACGCGCAGAAAAAAAGGATCTCAAGAAGATCCTTTG
ATCTTTTCTACGGGGTCTGACGCTCAGTGGAACGAAAACTCACGTTAAGGGATTTTGGTCATGAGATTAT
CAAAAAGGATCTTCACCTAGATCCTTTTAAATTAAAAATGAAGTTTTAAATCAATCTAAAGTATATATGA
GTAAACTTGGTCTGACAGTTACCAATGCTTAATCAGTGAGGCACCTATCTCAGCGATCTGTCTATTTCGT
TCATCCATAGTTGCCTGACTCCCCGTCGTGTAGATAACTACGATACGGGAGGGCTTACCATCTGGCCCCA
GTGCTGCAATGATACCGCGAGATCCACGCTCACCGGCTCCAGATTTATCAGCAATAAACCAGCCAGCCGG
AAGGGCCGAGCGCAGAAGTGGTCCTGCAACTTTATCCGCCTCCATCCAGTCTATTAATTGTTGCCGGGAA
GCTAGAGTAAGTAGTTCGCCAGTTAATAGTTTGCGCAACGTTGTTGCCATTGCTACAGGCATCGTGGTGT
CACGCTCGTCGTTTGGTATGGCTTCATTCAGCTCCGGTTCCCAACGATCAAGGCGAGTTACATGATCCCC
CATGTTGTGCAAAAAAGCGGTTAGCTCCTTCGGTCCTCCGATCGTTGTCAGAAGTAAGTTGGCCGCAGTG
TTATCACTCATGGTTATGGCAGCACTGCATAATTCTCTTACTGTCATGCCATCCGTAAGATGCTTTTCTG
TGACTGGTGAGTACTCAACCAAGTCATTCTGAGAATAGTGTATGCGGCGACCGAGTTGCTCTTGCCCGGC
GTCAATACGGGATAATACCGCGCCACATAGCAGAACTTTAAAAGTGCTCATCATTGGAAAACGTTCTTCG
GGGCGAAAACTCTCAAGGATCTTACCGCTGTTGAGATCCAGTTCGATGTAACCCACTCGTGCACCCAACT
GATCTTCAGCATCTTTTACTTTCACCAGCGTTTCTGGGTGAGCAAAAACAGGAAGGCAAAATGCCGCAAA
AAAGGGAATAAGGGCGACACGGAAATGTTGAATACTCATACTCTTCCTTTTTCAATATTATTGAAGCATT
TATCAGGGTTATTGTCTCATGAGCGGATACATATTTGAATGTATTTAGAAAAATAAACAAATAGGGGTTC
CGCGCACATTTCCCCGAAAAGTGCCACCTGACGTC
Features (pLannotate 1.2.2; 18 found; start..end, strand, type, name):
    199..578     +  enhancer       CMV enhancer: human cytomegalovirus immediate early enhancer
    579..782     +  promoter       CMV promoter: human cytomegalovirus (CMV) immediate early promoter
    778..811     +  LTR            5' LTR (truncated) (fragment): truncated 5' long terminal repeat (LTR) from HIV-1
    827..845     +  promoter       T7 promoter: promoter for bacteriophage T7 RNA polymerase
    992..1103    +  polyA_signal   bGH poly(A) signal: bovine growth hormone polyadenylation signal
   1588..1613    -  misc_feature   MCS (fragment): pBluescript multiple cloning site
   1985..2413    +  rep_origin     f1 ori (sequence partly withheld): f1 bacteriophage origin of replication; arrow indicates direction of (+) strand synthesis
   2418..2440    +  promoter       SV40 promoter (fragment): SV40 enhancer and early promoter
   2441..2632    +  promoter       SV40 promoter: SV40 early promoter
   2659..2757    +  CDS            ble (fragment): BLE_KLEPN - Experimental evidence at protein level: Swiss-Prot protein existence level 1. Binding protein with a strong affinity to the bleomycin family of antibiotics. Binds to CL990; an antimitotic-antibiotic compound. From Klebsiella pneumoniae.
   2752..2873    +  polyA_signal   SV40 poly(A) signal: SV40 polyadenylation signal
   2946..2962    -  protein_bind   lac operator: The lac repressor binds to the lac operator to inhibit transcription in E. coli. This inhibition can be relieved by adding lactose or isopropyl-β-D-thiogalactopyranoside (IPTG). lac repressor encoded by lacI
   2970..3000    -  promoter       lac promoter: promoter for the E. coli lac operon
   3015..3036    -  protein_bind   CAP binding site: CAP binding activates transcription in the presence of cAMP. E. coli catabolite activator protein
   3049..3141    -  CDS            lacI (fragment): lac repressor; lacI; The lac repressor binds to the lac operator to inhibit transcription in E. coli. This inhibition can be relieved by adding lactose or isopropyl-β-D-thiogalactopyranoside (IPTG).
   3324..3912    -  rep_origin     ori: high-copy-number ColE1/pMB1/pBR322/pUC origin of replication
   4083..4943    -  CDS            AmpR: β-lactamase; bla; confers resistance to ampicillin, carbenicillin, and related antibiotics
   4944..5048    -  promoter       AmpR promoter: bla
