[The description below was written by a language model from this plasmid's Addgene catalogue record and pLannotate feature annotations shown in this document.]
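Description:
pPD476 CMV MCS (TUPV6) is an empty mammalian expression backbone built on pPD005, a pcDNA-derived vector adapted for Golden Gate assembly. It serves as the position-6 transcription unit positioning vector (TUPV6) in the mMoClo mammalian modular cloning scheme associated with the COMET toolkit for composing genetic programs in mammalian cells. It is about 5.1 kb, replicates in E. coli at high copy from a ColE1/pUC-type origin, and is selected with ampicillin through the β-lactamase gene and its native promoter. An f1 origin is also present, a common pcDNA-family element that permits single-stranded DNA production.

The expression cassette consists of the human cytomegalovirus immediate-early enhancer and promoter, followed by a T7 promoter, a cloning region, and the bovine growth hormone polyadenylation signal. No insert is recorded. A gene of interest placed in the multiple cloning site would be constitutively transcribed from CMV in transfected mammalian cells, and the resulting transcription unit could then be combined with units from other positioning vectors into a multi-gene construct. The record does not specify the Golden Gate enzymes or overhangs.

Downstream, the annotation shows an SV40 early promoter and SV40 poly(A) signal flanking only a short fragment of a bleomycin-resistance coding sequence, so the usual pcDNA mammalian selection cassette appears to be truncated and probably not functional. Other short hits, namely an HIV-1 LTR fragment just after the CMV promoter, a pBluescript MCS fragment, a lacI fragment and the lac promoter/operator/CAP site, look like backbone remnants or partial annotation matches rather than designed functional parts.
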