Addgene plasmid #139217: pPD476 CMV MCS (TUPV6)
Purpose: (Empty Backbone) mMoClo TUPV6, with CMV promoter and an MCS
Depositing lab: Joshua Leonard. Depositing organization: Northwestern University. Publication: The COMET toolkit for composing customizable genetic programs in mammalian cells. Donahue PS, Draut JW, Muldoon JJ, Edelstein HI, Bagheri N, Leonard JN. Nat Commun. 2020 Feb 7;11(1):779. doi: 10.1038/s41467-019-14147-5. PubMed 32034124.
Backbone
  Vector backbone: pPD005 pcDNA Golden Gate
  Vector type: Mammalian Expression, Synthetic Biology
Growth in bacteria
  Bacterial resistance: Ampicillin, 100 μg/mL
  Growth temperature: 37°C
  Growth strain: DH5alpha
  Copy number: High Copy
Gene/Insert
  Gene/Insert name: None
Terms and licenses: Academic/Nonprofit Terms; Industry Terms: Not Available to Industry
Depositor comments: Leonard Lab plasmid reference number: L1490
How to cite: pPD476 CMV MCS (TUPV6) was a gift from Joshua Leonard (Addgene plasmid # 139217 ; http://n2t.net/addgene:139217 ; RRID:Addgene_139217)
